Addgene plasmid #43695: III-TCTA
Depositing lab: Chad Cowan & Kiran Musunuru. Depositing organization: Harvard University. Publication: A TALEN Genome-Editing System for Generating Human Stem Cell-Based Disease Models. Ding Q, Lee YK, Schaefer EA, Peters DT, Veres A, Kim K, Kuperwasser N, Motola DL, Meissner TB, Hendriks WT, Trevisan M, Gupta RM, Moisan A, Banks E, Friesen M, Schinzel RT, Xia F, Tang A, Xia Y, Figueroa E, Wann A, Ahfeldt T, Daheron L, Zhang F, Rubin LL, Peng LF, Chung RT, Musunuru K, Cowan CA. Cell Stem Cell. 2012 Dec 12. pii: S1934-5909(12)00645-5. doi: 10.1016/j.stem.2012.11.011. PubMed 23246482.
Backbone
  Vector backbone: pCRII-TOPO
  Backbone manufacturer: Invitrogen
  Backbone size w/o insert (bp): 3973
  Vector type: Bacterial Cloning
Growth in bacteria
  Bacterial resistance: Ampicillin and Kanamycin, 100 & 50 μg/mL
  Growth temperature: 37°C
  Growth strain: Top10
  Copy number: High Copy
Gene/Insert
  Gene/Insert name: III-TCTA
  Species: Synthetic
  Insert size (bp): 426
  Cloning method: TOPO Cloning
  Sequencing primers: 5′ T7; 3′ M13-rev
Terms and licenses: Academic/Nonprofit Terms; Industry Terms: Not Available to Industry
How to cite: III-TCTA was a gift from Chad Cowan & Kiran Musunuru (Addgene plasmid # 43695 ; http://n2t.net/addgene:43695 ; RRID:Addgene_43695)
