[The description below was written by a language model from this plasmid's Addgene catalogue record.]
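Description:
III-TCTA is a bacterial cloning plasmid built on the commercial pCRII-TOPO backbone (about 4 kb without insert), into which a 426 bp synthetic fragment was introduced by TOPO cloning. It is a high-copy plasmid maintained in E. coli, and the record lists both ampicillin and kanamycin resistance, consistent with the dual selection markers carried by this backbone. The insert sits between T7 and M13-reverse primer sites, which are the recorded sequencing positions. No feature table accompanies the entry, so the origin of replication and other backbone elements are not itemised individually.

The insert is named only III-TCTA and described as synthetic; the record does not spell out its composition. The associated publication describes a TALEN genome-editing system for generating human stem cell-based disease models, and the naming and size suggest a pre-assembled module of TAL effector repeats. In that reading, the four-letter code would denote the DNA bases (T, C, T, A) recognised by four consecutive repeats, since 426 bp is roughly what four repeats of about 34 amino acids would occupy. The Roman numeral would then mark the module's position in an ordered assembly of a full repeat array. This interpretation is an inference from the name and context rather than a stated fact.

As a storage and propagation vector with no mammalian expression elements recorded, it would serve as a library component. The fragment would be released or amplified and combined with other modules to build custom TALENs against a chosen genomic target.
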