>Addgene plasmid #43695 | III-TCTA | depositor partial sequence | sequence record 58960 | III-TCTA sequence 426 bps
CGTCTCGGCTCACCCCAGAGCAGGTCGTGGCCATTGCCTCGAATGGAGGGGGCAAACAGGCGTTGGAAAC
CGTACAACGATTGCTGCCGGTGCTGTGCCAAGCGCACGGACTCACCCCAGAGCAGGTCGTGGCGATCGCA
AGCCACGACGGAGGAAAGCAAGCCTTGGAAACAGTACAGAGGCTGTTGCCTGTGCTGTGCCAAGCGCACG
GCCTCACCCCAGAGCAGGTCGTGGCCATTGCCTCGAATGGAGGGGGCAAACAGGCGTTGGAAACCGTACA
ACGATTGCTGCCGGTGCTGTGCCAAGCGCACGGATTAACCCCAGAGCAGGTCGTGGCAATCGCCTCCAAC
ATTGGCGGGAAACAGGCACTCGAGACTGTCCAGCGCCTGCTTCCCGTGCTGTGCCAAGCGCACGGACTCA
GAGACG
