>Addgene plasmid #43695 | III-TCTA | addgene partial sequence | sequence record 61790 | M13-F20 5'-TGTAAAACGACGGCCAGT-3'
TGGGCGAATTGGGCCCTCTGATGCATGCTCGAGCGGCCGCCAGTGTGATGGATATCTGCAGAATTCGCCC
TTGATGCCGTCCTAGCGCGTCTCGGCTCACCCCAGAGCAGGTCGTGGCCATTGCCTCGAATGGAGGGGGC
AAACAGGCGTTGGAAACCGTACAACGATTGCTGCCGGTGCTGTGCCAAGCGCACGGACTCACCCCAGAGC
AGGTCGTGGCGATCGCAAGCCACGACGGAGGAAAGCAAGCCTTGGAAACAGTACAGAGGCTGTTGCCTGT
GCTGTGCCAAGCGCACGGCCTCACCCCAGAGCAGGTCGTGGCCATTGCCTCGAATGGAGGGGGCAAACAG
GCGTTGGAAACCGTACAACGATTGCTGCCGGTGCTGTGCCAAGCGCACGGATTAACCCCAGAGCAGGTCG
TGGCAATCGCCTCCAACATTGGCGGGAAACAGGCACTCGAGACTGTCCAGCGCCTGCTTCCCGTGCTGTG
CCAAGCGCACGGACTCAGAGACGTGGGCACAGGAAAGATACTTAAGGGCGAATTCCAGCACACTGGCGGC
CGTTACTAGTGGATCCGAGCTCGGTACCAAGCTTGATGCATAGCTTGAGTATTCTATAGTGTCACCTAAA
TAGCTTGGCGTAATCATGGTCATAGCTGTTTCCTGTGTGAAATTGTTATCCGCTCACAATTCCACACAAC
ATACGAGCCGGAAGCATAAAGTGTAAAGCCTGGGGTGCCTAATGAGTGAGCTAACTCACATTAATTGCGT
TGCGCTCACTGCCCGCTTTCCAGTCGGGAAACCTGTCGTGCCAGCTGCATTAATGAATCGGCCAACGCGC
GGGGAGAGGCGGTTTGCGTATTGGGCGCTCTTCCGCTTCCTCGCTCACTGACTCGCTGCGCTTCGGT
